>Addgene plasmid #117048 | pJL1-neoR | addgene full sequence | sequence record 229836 | Addgene NGS Result
ATATTTTTATCTTGTGCAATGTAACATCAGAGATTTTGAGACACAACGTGAGATCAAAGGATCTTCTTGA
GATCCTTTTTTTCTGCGCGTAATCTGCTGCTTGCAAACAAAAAAACCACCGCTACCAGCGGTGGTTTGTT
TGCCGGATCAAGAGCTACCAACTCTTTTTCCGAAGGTAACTGGCTTCAGCAGAGCGCAGATACCAAATAC
TGTTCTTCTAGTGTAGCCGTAGTTAGGCCACCACTTCAAGAACTCTGTAGCACCGCCTACATACCTCGCT
CTGCTAATCCTGTTACCAGTGGCTGCTGCCAGTGGCGATAAGTCGTGTCTTACCGGGTTGGACTCAAGAC
GATAGTTACCGGATAAGGCGCAGCGGTCGGGCTGAACGGGGGGTTCGTGCACACAGCCCAGCTTGGAGCG
AACGACCTACACCGAACTGAGATACCTACAGCGTGAGCTATGAGAAAGCGCCACGCTTCCCGAAGGGAGA
AAGGCGGACAGGTATCCGGTAAGCGGCAGGGTCGGAACAGGAGAGCGCACGAGGGAGCTTCCAGGGGGAA
ACGCCTGGTATCTTTATAGTCCTGTCGGGTTTCGCCACCTCTGACTTGAGCGTCGATTTTTGTGATGCTC
GTCAGGGGGGCGGAGCCTATGGAAAAACGCCAGCAACGCGATCCCGCGAAATTAATACGACTCACTATAG
GGAGACCACAACGGTTTCCCTCTAGAAATAATTTTGTTTAACTTTAAGAAGGAGATATACATATGAGCCA
TATTCAACGGGAAACGTCTTGCTCGAAGCCGCGATTAAATTCCAACATGGATGCTGATTTATATGGGTAT
AAATGGGCTCGCGATAATGTCGGGCAATCAGGTGCGACAATCTATCGATTGTATGGGAAGCCCGATGCGC
CAGAGTTGTTTCTGAAACATGGCAAAGGTAGCGTTGCCAATGATGTTACAGATGAGATGGTCAGACTAAA
CTGGCTGACGGAATTTATGCCTCTTCCGACCATCAAGCATTTTATCCGTACTCCTGATGATGCATGGTTA
CTCACCACTGCGATCCCCGGGAAAACAGCATTCCAGGTATTAGAAGAATATCCTGATTCAGGTGAAAATA
TTGTTGATGCGCTGGCAGTGTTCCTGCGCCGGTTGCATTCGATTCCTGTTTGTAATTGTCCTTTTAACAG
CGATCGCGTATTTCGTCTCGCTCAGGCGCAATCACGAATGAATAACGGTTTGGTTGATGCGAGTGATTTT
GATGACGAGCGTAATGGCTGGCCTGTTGAACAAGTCTGGAAAGAAATGCATAAGCTTTTGCCATTCTCAC
CGGATTCAGTCGTCACTCATGGTGATTTCTCACTTGATAACCTTATTTTTGACGAGGGGAAATTAATAGG
TTGTATTGATGTTGGACGAGTCGGAATCGCAGACCGATACCAGGATCTTGCCATCCTATGGAACTGCCTC
GGTGAGTTTTCTCCTTCATTACAGAAACGGCTTTTTCAAAAATATGGTATTGATAATCCTGATATGAATA
AATTGCAGTTTCATTTGATGCTCGATGAGTTTTTCTAAGTCGACCGGCTGCTAACAAAGCCCGAAAGGAA
GCTGAGTTGGCTGCTGCCACCGCTGAGCAATAACTAGCATAACCCCTTGGGGCCTCTAAACGGGTCTTGA
GGGGTTTTTTGCTGAAAGCCAATTCTGATTAGAAAAACTCATCGAGCATCAAATGAAACTGCAATTTATT
CATATCAGGATTATCAATACCATATTTTTGAAAAAGCCGTTTCTGTAATGAAGGAGAAAACTCACCGAGG
CAGTTCCATAGGATGGCAAGATCCTGGTATCGGTCTGCGATTCCGACTCGTCCAACATCAATACAACCTA
TTAATTTCCCCTCGTCAAAAATAAGGTTATCAAGTGAGAAATCACCATGAGTGACGACTGAATCCGGTGA
GAATGGCAAAAGCTTATGCATTTCTTTCCAGACTTGTTCAACAGGCCAGCCATTACGCTCGTCATCAAAA
TCACTCGCATCAACCAAACCGTTATTCATTCGTGATTGCGCCTGAGCGAGACGAAATACGCGATCGCTGT
TAAAAGGACAATTACAAACAGGAATCGAATGCAACCGGCGCAGGAACACTGCCAGCGCATCAACAATATT
TTCACCTGAATCAGGATATTCTTCTAATACCTGGAATGCTGTTTTCCCGGGGATCGCAGTGGTGAGTAAC
CATGCATCATCAGGAGTACGGATAAAATGCTTGATGGTCGGAAGAGGCATAAATTCCGTCAGCCAGTTTA
GTCTGACCATCTCATCTGTAACATCATTGGCAACGCTACCTTTGCCATGTTTCAGAAACAACTCTGGCGC
ATCGGGCTTCCCATACAATCGATAGATTGTCGCACCTGATTGCCCGACATTATCGCGAGCCCATTTATAC
CCATATAAATCAGCATCCATGTTGGAATTTAATCGCGGCTTCGAGCAAGACGTTTCCCGTTGAATATGGC
TCATAACACCCCTTGTATTACTGTTTATGTAAGCAGACAGTTTTATTGTTCATGATGAT
Features (pLannotate 1.2.2; 7 found; start..end, strand, type, name):
     67..655     +  rep_origin     ori: high-copy-number ColE1/pMB1/pBR322/pUC origin of replication
    683..701     +  promoter       T7 promoter: promoter for bacteriophage T7 RNA polymerase
    733..755     +  RBS            RBS: efficient ribosome binding site from bacteriophage T7 gene 10 (Olins and Rangwala, 1989)
    763..1578    +  CDS            KanR: aminoglycoside phosphotransferase; aph(3')-Ia; confers resistance to kanamycin in bacteria or G418 (Geneticin®) in eukaryotes
   1587..1636    +  CDS            SET1 (fragment): solubility-enhancement tag derived from T7 phage gene 10B
   1644..1691    +  terminator     T7 terminator: transcription terminator for bacteriophage T7 RNA polymerase
   1709..2524    -  CDS            KanR: aminoglycoside phosphotransferase; aph(3')-Ia; confers resistance to kanamycin in bacteria or G418 (Geneticin®) in eukaryotes
