[The description below was written by a language model from this plasmid's Addgene catalogue record and pLannotate feature annotations shown in this document.]
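Description:
pJL1-neoR is a compact (about 2.6 kb) bacterial expression plasmid built on the pJL1 backbone, a minimal vector designed for T7-driven protein synthesis. It is propagated in E. coli at high copy number through a ColE1/pMB1/pUC-type origin of replication and is selected with kanamycin. Selection is provided by a backbone KanR gene, annotated as the aph(3')-Ia aminoglycoside phosphotransferase, which lies on the reverse strand relative to the expression cassette.

The payload is an 816 bp neoR (kanamycin resistance) coding sequence cloned between NdeI and SalI sites that were both preserved. It sits downstream of a bacteriophage T7 promoter and the efficient ribosome binding site from T7 gene 10, and is followed by a T7 terminator. The plasmid therefore carries two KanR annotations of identical length in opposite orientations. One serves as the selectable marker for propagation, and the other is the T7-controlled insert meant to be expressed as a product. A short fragment annotated as the SET1 solubility tag (derived from T7 gene 10B) lies between the insert and the terminator. This is a partial match, most likely to residual vector sequence, and the record does not indicate that it is fused to the insert.

The stated purpose is in vitro expression of the kanamycin resistance enzyme from the T7 promoter, which requires T7 RNA polymerase in the reaction. The associated publication describes classroom activities on biology and human health with fluorescent readouts, which suggests educational use, although the record does not give the specific role of this construct. Part of the plasmid was derived from an earlier pJL1-family plasmid.
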