Addgene plasmid #117048: pJL1-neoR
Purpose: In vitro expression of neoR (kanamycin resistance gene) from the T7 promoter
Depositing lab: Michael Jewett. Depositing organization: Northwestern University. Publication: BioBits Health: Classroom Activities Exploring Engineering, Biology, and Human Health with Fluorescent Readouts. Stark JC, Huang A, Hsu KJ, Dubner RS, Forbrook J, Marshalla S, Rodriguez F, Washington M, Rybnicky GA, Nguyen PQ, Hasselbacher B, Jabri R, Kamran R, Koralewski V, Wightkin W, Martinez T, Jewett MC. ACS Synth Biol. 2019 May 7. doi: 10.1021/acssynbio.8b00381. PubMed 30925042.
Backbone
  Vector backbone: pJL1
  Backbone size w/o insert (bp): 1759
  Total vector size (bp): 2578
  Vector type: Bacterial Expression
Growth in bacteria
  Bacterial resistance: Kanamycin, 50 μg/mL
  Growth temperature: 37°C
  Growth strain: DH5alpha
  Copy number: High Copy
Gene/Insert
  Gene/Insert name: neoR (alt name: kanamycin resistance gene)
  Insert size (bp): 816
  Promoter: T7
  Cloning method: Restriction Enzyme; 5′ cloning site NdeI (not destroyed); 3′ cloning site SalI (not destroyed)
  Sequencing primers: 5′ TAATACGACTCACTATAGGG; 3′ TAGTTATTGCTCAGCGGTGG
Resource information
  A portion of this plasmid was derived from a plasmid made by: Addgene 69496
Terms and licenses: Academic/Nonprofit Terms; Industry Terms: Not Available to Industry
How to cite: pJL1-neoR was a gift from Michael Jewett (Addgene plasmid # 117048 ; http://n2t.net/addgene:117048 ; RRID:Addgene_117048)
